Addgene plasmid #155362: pOD_003
Purpose: (Empty Backbone) Zeomycin version of the scarless genome engineering pDEL plasmid (Tikh et al. 2016) compatible with Salmonella
Depositing lab: Elisabeth Raleigh. Depositing organization: New England Biolabs. Publication: Reassembling a cannon in the DNA defense arsenal: Genetics of StySA, a BREX phage exclusion system in Salmonella lab strains. Zaworski J, Dagva O, Brandt J, Baum C, Ettwiller L, Fomenkov A, Raleigh EA. PLoS Genet. 2022 Apr 4;18(4):e1009943. doi: 10.1371/journal.pgen.1009943. eCollection 2022 Apr. PubMed 35377874.
Backbone
  Vector backbone: pDEL
  Backbone manufacturer: Ilya B. Tikh and James C. Samuelson
  Backbone size (bp): 4207
  Modifications to backbone: Replacement of KanR by Zeocin resistance cassette. Zeocin cassette was amplified from TT24692 from Roth lab ( http://rothlab.ucdavis.edu/cgi-bin/textQuery.cgi )
  Vector type: Synthetic Biology
Growth in bacteria
  Bacterial resistance: Bleocin (Zeocin), 50 μg/mL
  Growth temperature: 37°C
  Growth strain: Pir1
  Growth instructions: The plasmid can be maintained in Pir2 strain.
  Copy number: Unknown
Gene/Insert
  Cloning method: Gibson Cloning
Terms and licenses: Academic/Nonprofit Terms; Industry Terms
Depositor comments: The destination strain should be recA+ and not be able to maintain R6K plasmid Zeocin is used to select colonies with the integrated vector. The rhaBAD and lac promoters can be induced with 0.2% rhamnose and 0.5mM IPTG
How to cite: pOD_003 was a gift from Elisabeth Raleigh (Addgene plasmid # 155362 ; http://n2t.net/addgene:155362 ; RRID:Addgene_155362)
