[The description below was written by a language model from this plasmid's Addgene catalogue record and pLannotate feature annotations shown in this document.]
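Description:
pOD_003 is a 4.2 kb empty-backbone suicide vector for scarless genome engineering in bacteria, derived from the pDEL plasmid by replacing the kanamycin marker with a Zeocin resistance cassette so that the system can be used in Salmonella. It replicates from the R6K γ origin, which depends on the pi initiator protein supplied in trans, so it is maintained only in pir-expressing E. coli hosts and cannot persist as a free plasmid in ordinary target strains. Selection relies on the Sh ble (BleoR) gene, annotated downstream of a cat promoter. Short fragments annotated as IS1 and an RSF origin also appear in the feature table; the record assigns them no function, and they look like remnants of construction.

No insert is present. Gibson assembly is the listed cloning method, presumably for adding the user's homology arms, although the record does not describe the insertion site. Because the destination strain must be recA+ and unable to support R6K replication, Zeocin-resistant colonies arise only when the whole vector integrates into the chromosome by homologous recombination. Two inducible functions then drive and select the second crossover that removes the backbone. The yeast homing endonuclease I-SceI, under the rhamnose-inducible rhaB promoter, would make a double-strand break at its recognition site to stimulate recombination, though no I-SceI site is annotated in the table. Bacillus subtilis sacB sits under an IPTG-inducible lac promoter with its operator and CAP site. It encodes levansucrase, which is commonly used as a sucrose counterselection marker against cells retaining the vector. The associated work concerned the genetics of the StySA BREX phage exclusion system in Salmonella laboratory strains.
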