Features (pLannotate 1.2.2; 11 found; start..end, strand, type, name):
    359..477     +  promoter       rhaB promoter: promoter of the E. coli rhaBAD operon, conferring tight induction with L-rhamnose and repression with D-glucose in the presence of RhaR and RhaS (Giacalone et al., 2006)
    501..1205    +  CDS            SCEI: SCE1_YEAST - Also known as OMEGA, SECY. Experimental evidence at protein level: Swiss-Prot protein existence level 1. Mitochondrial DNA endonuclease involved in intron homing. It introduces a specific double-strand break in the DNA of the 21S rRNA gene and thus mediates the insertion of an intron, containing its own coding sequence (group I intron), into an intronless gene. Specifically recognizes and cleaves the sequence 5'-TAGGGATAACAGGGTAAT-3'. From Saccharomyces cerevisiae (strain ATCC 204508 / S288c) (Baker's yeast).
   1271..1332    -  mobile_element IS1 (fragment): prokaryotic transposable element IS1
   1453..1555    +  promoter       cat promoter: promoter of the E. coli cat gene encoding chloramphenicol acetyltransferase
   1556..1930    +  CDS            BleoR: antibiotic-binding protein; Sh ble from Streptoalloteichus hindustanus; confers resistance to bleomycin, phleomycin, and Zeocin™
   2247..2268    +  protein_bind   CAP binding site: CAP binding activates transcription in the presence of cAMP. E. coli catabolite activator protein
   2283..2313    +  promoter       lac promoter: promoter for the E. coli lac operon
   2321..2337    +  protein_bind   lac operator: The lac repressor binds to the lac operator to inhibit transcription in E. coli. This inhibition can be relieved by adding lactose or isopropyl-β-D-thiogalactopyranoside (IPTG). lac repressor encoded by lacI
   2407..3825    +  CDS            sacB: SACB_BACSU - Experimental evidence at protein level: Swiss-Prot protein existence level 1. From Bacillus subtilis (strain 168).
   3860..3907    -  rep_origin     RSF ori (fragment): Plasmids containing the RSF 1030 origin of replication can be propagated in E. coli cells that contain additional plasmids with compatible origins.
   3906..84      +  rep_origin     R6K γ ori (across the origin): γ replication origin from E. coli plasmid R6K; requires the R6K initiator protein pi for replication
>Addgene plasmid #155362 | pOD_003 | addgene full sequence | sequence record 313590 | Addgene NGS Result
CAAGCCAGGGATGTAACGCACTGAGAAGCCCTTAGAGCCTCTCAAAGCAATTTTGAGTGACACAGGAACA
CTTAACGGCTGACATGGCCTTAGAAGGCGTTTTAGAAGCCCTAATGGATGGAGTCAAAACAAACTAGCGA
TCTGACGCTCAGTGGAACGAAAACTCACGTTAAGGGATTTTGGTCATTGTAATTCTCCATGGTAATTCAC
GACGGAGGCCACCTCATGTTAGTCATGCGCAAAAAACCCCGCTTCGGCGGGGTTTTTTCGCGCCCGCCGA
AAACCCCGCTTCGGCGGGGTTTTGCCGCTCAGCTACTAGGGATAACAGGGTAATGACCAGGTCCTTCAGA
ACGTTCAGCACCACAATTCAGCAAATTGTGAACATCATCACGTTCATCTTTCCCTGGTTGCCAATGGCCC
ATTTTCCTGTCAGTAACGAGAAGGTCGCGAATTCAGGCGCTTTTTAGACTGGTCGTAGTTTAACTTTAAG
GAGGGGATCTATGAAGAACATCAAAAAGAATCAAGTAATCAATTTCGGACCTAATTCTAAATTATTAAAA
GAATATAAATCACAATTAATTGAATTAAATATTGAACAATTTGAAGCAGGTATTGGTTTAATTTTAGGAG
ATGCTTATATTCGTAGTCGTGATGAAGGTAAACTATATTGTATGCAATTTGAGTGGAAAAATAAGGCATA
CATGGATCATGTATGTTTATTATATGATCAATGGGTATTATCACCTCCTCATAAAAAAGAAAGAGTTAAT
CATTTAGGTAATTTAGTAATTACCTGGGGAGCTCAAACTTTCAAACATCAAGCTTTTAATAAATTGGCTA
ACTTATTCATTGTAAATAACAAAAAGCTTATTCCTAACAATTTAGTTGAAAATTACTTGACACCTATAAG
TTTGGCATACTGGTTTATAGATGATGGAGGTAAATGGGATTACAATAAAAACTCTCTTAATAAAAGTATC
GTATTAAATACACAAAGTTTTACTTTCGAAGAAGTAGAATATTTGGTTAAAGGTTTAAGAAATAAATTCC
AATTGAATTGTTATGTTAAAATCAATAAAAACAAACCAATCATCTACATTGATTCTATAAGTTATTTAAT
CTTTTATAATTTGATCAAACCTTACTTAATCCCTCAAATGATATACAAATTACCTAATACTATCTCATCC
GAAACTTTCTTGAAATAACATGGCGATAGCTAGACTGGGCGGTTTTATGGACAGCAAGCCACCAAACACC
CCCCAAAACCAAGCCACTGGAGCACCTCAAAAACACCATCATACACTAAATCAGTAAGTTGGCAGCACCA
CCCGACGCACTTTGCGCCGAATAAATACCTGTGACGGAAGATCACTTCGCAGAATAAATAAATCCTGGTG
TCCCTGTTGATACCGGGAAGCCCTGGGCCAACTTTTGGCGAAAATGAGACGTTGATCGGCACGTAAGAGG
TTCCAACTTTCACCATAATGAAATAAGATCACTACCGGGCGTATTTTTTGAGTTATCGAGATTTTCAGGA
GCTAAGGAAGCTAAAATGGCCAAGTTGACCAGTGCCGTTCCGGTGCTCACCGCGCGCGACGTCGTCGGAG
CGGTCGAGTTCTGGACCGACCGGCTCGGGTTCTCCCGGGACTTCGTGGAGGACGACTTCGCCGGTGTGGT
CCGGGACGACGTGACCCTGTTCATCAGCGCGGTCCAGGACCAGGCGGTGCCGGACAACACCCTGGCCTGG
GTGTGGGTGCGCGGCCTGGACGAGCTGTACGCCGAGTGGTCGGAGGTCGTGTCCACGGACTTCCGGGACG
CCTCCGGGCCGGCCATGACCGAGATCGGCGAGCAGCCGTGGGGGCGGGAGTTCGCCCTGCGCGACCCGGC
CGGCAACTGCGTGCACTTCGTGGCCGAGGAGCAGGACTGATTTTTTTAAGGCAGTTATTGGTGCCCTTAA
ACGCCTGGTTGCTACGCCTGAATAAGTGATAATAAGCGGATGAATGGCAGAAATTCGAAAGCAAATTCGA
CCCGGTCGTCGGTTCAGGGCAGGGTCGTTAAATAGCCGCTTATGTCTATTGCTGGTTTACCGGTTTATTG
ACTACCGGAAGCAGTGTGACCGTGTGCTTCTCAAATGCCTGAGGCCAGTTTGCTCAGGCTCTCCCGTGTG
GTGTGGTGTGGTTGTGTGGGGTTCGAAATGACCGACCAAGCGACATCATAACGGTTCTGGCAAATATTCT
GGCAATTAATGTGAGTTAGCTCACTCATTAGGCACCCCAGGCTTTACACTTTATGCTTCCGGCTCGTATG
TTGTGTGGAATTGTGAGCGGATAACAATTTCACACAGGAAACAGCCAGTCCGTTTAGGTGTTTTCACGAG
CAATTGACCAACAGGAGGATCTGGAAATGAACATCAAAAAGTTTGCAAAACAAGCAACAGTATTAACCTT
TACTACCGCACTGCTGGCAGGAGGCGCAACTCAAGCGTTTGCGAAAGAAACGAACCAAAAGCCATATAAG
GAAACATACGGCATTTCCCATATTACACGCCATGATATGCTGCAAATCCCTGAACAGCAAAAAAATGAAA
AATATCAAGTTCCTGAGTTCGATTCGTCCACAATTAAAAATATCTCTTCTGCAAAAGGCCTGGACGTTTG
GGACAGCTGGCCATTACAAAACGCTGACGGCACTGTCGCAAACTATCACGGCTACCACATCGTCTTTGCA
TTAGCCGGAGATCCTAAAAATGCGGATGACACATCGATTTACATGTTCTATCAAAAAGTCGGCGAAACTT
CTATTGACAGCTGGAAAAACGCTGGCCGCGTCTTTAAAGACAGCGACAAATTCGATGCAAATGATTCTAT
CCTAAAAGACCAAACACAAGAATGGTCAGGTTCAGCCACATTTACATCTGACGGAAAAATCCGTTTATTC
TACACTGATTTCTCCGGTAAACATTACGGCAAACAAACACTGACAACTGCACAAGTTAACGTATCAGCAT
CAGACAGCTCTTTGAACATCAACGGTGTAGAGGATTATAAATCAATCTTTGACGGTGACGGAAAAACGTA
TCAAAATGTACAGCAGTTCATCGATGAAGGCAACTACAGCTCAGGCGACAACCATACGCTGAGAGATCCT
CACTACGTAGAAGATAAAGGCCACAAATACTTAGTATTTGAAGCAAACACTGGAACTGAAGATGGCTACC
AAGGCGAAGAATCTTTATTTAACAAAGCATACTATGGCAAAAGCACATCATTCTTCCGTCAAGAAAGTCA
AAAACTTCTGCAAAGCGATAAAAAACGCACGGCTGAGTTAGCAAACGGCGCTCTCGGTATGATTGAGCTA
AACGATGATTACACACTGAAAAAAGTGATGAAACCGCTGATTGCATCTAACACAGTAACAGATGAAATTG
AACGCGCGAACGTCTTTAAAATGAACGGCAAATGGTATCTGTTCACTGACTCCCGCGGATCAAAAATGAC
GATTGACGGCATTACGTCTAACGATATTTACATGCTTGGTTATGTTTCTAATTCTTTAACTGGCCCATAC
AAGCCGCTGAACAAAACTGGCCTTGTGTTAAAAATGGATCTTGATCCTAACGATGTAACCTTTACTTACT
CACACTTCGCTGTACCTCAAGCGAAAGGAAACAATGTCGTGATTACAAGCTATATGACAAACAGAGGATT
CTACGCAGACAAACAATCAACGTTTGCGCCCAGCTTCCTGCTGAACATCAAAGGCAAGAAAACATCTGTT
GTCAAAGACAGCATCCTTGAACAAGGACAATTAACAGTTAACAAATAACGTTTAAGGGCACCAATAACTG
CAGCGCTAGTACGGTTATCCACAGAATCAGGGGATAACGCAGGAAAGAACATGTGAGATCAGCAGTTCAA
CCTGTTGATAGTACGTACTAAGCTCTCATGTTTCACGTACTAAGCTCTCATGTTTAACGTACTAAGCTCT
CATGTTTAACGAACTAAACCCTCATGGCTAACGTACTAAGCTCTCATGGCTAACGTACTAAGCTCTCATG
TTTCACGTACTAAGCTCTCATGTTTGAACAATAAAATTAATATAAATCAGCAACTTAAATAGCCTCTAAG
GTTTTAAGTTTTATAAGAAAAAAAAGAATATATAAGGCTTTTAAAGCTAGCTTTTAAGGTTTAACGGTTG
TGGACAA
